>Addgene plasmid #103504 | LSB-hsa-miR-378a-5p | depositor full sequence | sequence record 196055 | Full Sequence
AATTGAGGGGATAACGCAGGAAAGAACATGTGAGCAAAAGGCCAGCAAAAGGCCAGGAACCGTAAAAAGG
CCGCGTTGCTGGCGTTTTTCCATAGGCTCCGCCCCCCTGACGAGCATCACAAAAATCGACGCTCAAGTCA
GAGGTGGCGAAACCCGACAGGACTATAAAGATACCAGGCGTTTCCCCCTGGAAGCTCCCTCGTGCGCTCT
CCTGTTCCGACCCTGCCGCTTACCGGATACCTGTCCGCCTTTCTCCCTTCGGGAAGCGTGGCGCTTTCTC
ATAGCTCACGCTGTAGGTATCTCAGTTCGGTGTAGGTCGTTCGCTCCAAGCTGGGCTGTGTGCACGAACC
CCCCGTTCAGCCCGACCGCTGCGCCTTATCCGGTAACTATCGTCTTGAGTCCAACCCGGTAAGACACGAC
TTATCGCCACTGGCAGCAGCCACTGGTAACAGGATTAGCAGAGCGAGGTATGTAGGCGGTGCTACAGAGT
TCTTGAAGTGGTGGCCTAACTACGGCTACACTAGAAGAACAGTATTTGGTATCTGCGCTCTGCTGAAGCC
AGTTACCTTCGGAAAAAGAGTTGGTAGCTCTTGATCCGGCAAACAAACCACCGCTGGTAGCGGTGGTTTT
TTTGTTTGCAAGCAGCAGATTACGCGCAGAAAAAAAGGATCTCAAGAAGATCCTTTGATCTTTTCTACGG
GGTCTGACGCTCAGTGGAACGAAAACTCACGTTAAGGGATTTTGGTCATGAGATTATCAAAAAGGATCTT
CACCTAGATCCTTTTAAATTAAAAATGAAGTTTTAAATCAATCTAAAGTATATATGAGTAAACTTGGTCT
GACAGTTACCAATGCTTAATCAGTGAGGCACCTATCTCAGCGATCTGTCTATTTCGTTCATCCATAGTTG
CCTGACTCCCCGTCGTGTAGATAACTACGATACGGGAGGGCTTACCATCTGGCCCCAGTGCTGCAATGAT
ACCGCGAGAACCACGCTCACCGGCTCCAGATTTATCAGCAATAAACCAGCCAGCCGGAAGGGCCGAGCGC
AGAAGTGGTCCTGCAACTTTATCCGCCTCCATCCAGTCTATTAATTGTTGCCGGGAAGCTAGAGTAAGTA
GTTCGCCAGTTAATAGTTTGCGCAACGTTGTTGCCATTGCTACAGGCATCGTGGTGTCACGCTCGTCGTT
TGGTATGGCTTCATTCAGCTCCGGTTCCCAACGATCAAGGCGAGTTACATGATCCCCCATGTTGTGCAAA
AAAGCGGTTAGCTCCTTCGGTCCTCCGATCGTTGTCAGAAGTAAGTTGGCCGCAGTGTTATCACTCATGG
TTATGGCAGCACTGCATAATTCTCTTACTGTCATGCCATCCGTAAGATGCTTTTCTGTGACTGGTGAGTA
CTCAACCAAGTCATTCTGAGAATAGTGTATGCGGCGACCGAGTTGCTCTTGCCCGGCGTCAATACGGGAT
AATACCGCGCCACATAGCAGAACTTTAAAAGTGCTCATCATTGGAAAACGTTCTTCGGGGCGAAAACTCT
CAAGGATCTTACCGCTGTTGAGATCCAGTTCGATGTAACCCACTCGTGCACCCAACTGATCTTCAGCATC
TTTTACTTTCACCAGCGTTTCTGGGTGAGCAAAAACAGGAAGGCAAAATGCCGCAAAAAAGGGAATAAGG
GCGACACGGAAATGTTGAATACTCATACTCTTCCTTTTTCAATATTATTGAAGCATTTATCAGGGTTATT
GTCTCATGAGCGGATACATATTTGAATGTAGCTCCGAATTTCTCGAGGGCTTGTCGACGACGGCGGTCTC
CGTCGTCAGGATCATGAATTCGACCCGCCTGCCACCATGACCGAGTACAAGCCCACGGTGCGCCTCGCCA
CCCGCGACGACGTCCCCCGGGCCGTACGCACCCTCGCCGCCGCGTTCGCCGACTACCCCGCCACGCGCCA
CACCGTCGACCCGGACCGCCACATCGAGCGGGTCACCGAGCTGCAAGAACTCTTCCTCACGCGCGTCGGG
CTCGACATCGGCAAGGTGTGGGTCGCGGACGACGGCGCCGCGGTGGCGGTCTGGACCACGCCGGAGAGCG
TCGAAGCGGGGGCGGTGTTCGCCGAGATCGGCCCGCGCATGGCCGAGTTGAGCGGTTCCCGGCTGGCCGC
GCAGCAACAGATGGAAGGCCTCCTGGCGCCGCACCGGCCCAAGGAGCCCGCGTGGTTCCTGGCCACCGTC
GGCGTCTCGCCCGACCACCAGGGCAAGGGTCTGGGCAGCGCCGTCGTGCTCCCCGGAGTGGAGGCGGCCG
AGCGCGCCGGGGTGCCCGCCTTCCTGGAGACATCCGCGCCCCGCAACCTCCCCTTCTACGAGCGGCTCGG
CTTCACCGTCACCGCCGACGTCGAGGTGCCCGAAGGACCGCGCACCTGGTGCATGACCCGCAAGCCCGGT
GCCTGATACGCGTGAATTCACTCCTCAGGTGCAGGCTGCCTATCAGAAGGTGGTGGCTGGTGTGGCCAAT
GCCCTGGCTCACAAATACCACTGAGATCTTTTTCCCTCTGCCAAAAATTATGGGGACATCATGAAGCCCC
TTGAGCATCTGACTTCTGGCTAATAAAGGAAATTTATTTTCATTGCAATAGTGTGTTGGAATTTTTTGTG
TCTCTCACTCGGAAGGACATATGGGAGGGCAAATCATTTAAAACATCAGAATGAGTATTTGGTTTAGAGT
TTGGCAACATATGCCCATATGCTGGCTGCCATGAACAAAGGTTGGCTATAAAGAGGTCATCAGTATATGA
AACAGCCCCCTGCTGTCCATTCCTTATTCCATAGAAAAGCCTTGACTTGAGGTTAGATTTTTTTTATATT
TTGTTTTGTGTTATTTTTTTCTTTAACATCCCTAAAATTTTCCTTACATGTTTTACTAGCCAGATTTTTC
CTCCTCTCCTGACTACTCCCAGTCATAGCTGTCCCTCTTCTCTTATGGAGATCCCTCGACCTGCAGCCCA
AGCTTGAATTCTCTAGAATTACCCTGTTATCCCTATGCTTGGTTTACCGAGCTCTTATTGGTTTTCAAAC
TTCATTGACTGTGCCCAACGCGCCTGGGAGCTCACGGGGACAGCCCCCCCCCAAAGCCCCCAGGGATGTA
ATTACGTCCCTCCCCCGCTAGGGGGCAGCAGCGAGCCGCCCGGGGCTCCGCTCCGGTCCGGCGCTCCCCC
CGCATCCCCGAGCCGGCAGCGTGCGGGGACAGCCCGGGCACGGGGAAGGTGGCACGGGATCGCTTTCCTC
TGAACGCTTCTCGCTGCTCTTTGAGCCTGCAGACACCTGGGGGGATACGGGGAAAAAGCTAGGCTGAAAG
ACCGGTTCTTAGAATGACACGCGCCTGGGAGCTCACGGGGACAGCCCCCCCCCAAAGCCCCCAGGGATGT
AATTACGTCCCTCCCCCGCTAGGGGGCAGCAGCGAGCCGCCCGGGGCTCCGCTCCGGTCCGGCGCTCCCC
CCGCATCCCCGAGCCGGCAGCGTGCGGGGACAGCCCGGGCACGGGGAAGGTGGCACGGGATCGCTTTCCT
CTGAACGCTTCTCGCTGCTCTTTGAGCCTGCAGACACCTGGGGGGATACGGGGAAAAAGCTAACTTCTGA
GACGACAACTTTGTATAGAAAAGTTGGCTCCGAATTCGCCCTTGACAGCAGAGATCCAGTTTGGTTAATT
AATTGGCTCCGGTGCCCGTCAGTGGGCAGAGCGCACATCGCCCACAGTCCCCGAGAAGTTGTGGGGAGGG
GTCGGCAATTGAACCGGTGCCTAGAGAAGGTGGCGCGGGGTAAACTGGGAAAGTGATGTCGTGTACTGGC
TCCGCCTTTTTCCCGAGGGTGGGGGAGAACCGTATATAAGTGCAGTAGTCGCCGTGAACGTTCTTTTTCG
CAACGGGTTTGCCGCCAGAACACAGGTAAGTGCCGTGTGTGGTTCCCGCGGGCCTGGCCTCTTTACGGGT
TATGGCCCTTGCGTGCCTTGAATTACTTCCACCTGGCTGCAGTACGTGATTCTTGATCCCGAGCTTCGGG
TTGGAAGTGGGTGGGAGAGTTCGAGGCCTTGCGCTTAAGGAGCCCCTTCGCCTCGTGCTTGAGTTGAGGC
CTGGCCTGGGCGCTGGGGCCGCCGCGTGCGAATCTGGTGGCACCTTCGCGCCTGTCTCGCTGCTTTCGAT
AAGTCTCTAGCCATTTAAAATTTTTGATGACCTGCTGCGACGCTTTTTTTCTGGCAAGATAGTCTTGTAA
ATGCGGGCCAAGATCTGCACACTGGTATTTCGGTTTTTGGGGCCGCGGGCGGCGACGGGGCCCGTGCGTC
CCAGCGCACATGTTCGGCGAGGCGGGGCCTGCGAGCGCGGCCACCGAGAATCGGACGGGGGTAGTCTCAA
GCTGGCCGGCCTGCTCTGGTGCCTGGCCTCGCGCCGCCGTGTATCGCCCCGCCCTGGGCGGCAAGGCTGG
CCCGGTCGGCACCAGTTGCGTGAGCGGAAAGATGGCCGCTTCCCGGCCCTGCTGCAGGGAGCTCAAAATG
GAGGACGCGGCGCTCGGGAGAGCGGGCGGGTGAGTCACCCACACAAAGGAAAAGGGCCTTTCCGTCCTCA
GCCGTCGCTTCATGTGACTCCACGGAGTACCGGGCGCCGTCCAGGCACCTCGATTAGTTCTCGAGCTTTT
GGAGTACGTCGTCTTTAGGTTGGGGGGAGGGGTTTTATGCGATGGAGTTTCCCCACACTGAGTGGGTGGA
GACTGAAGTTAGGCCAGCTTGGCACTTGATGTAATTCTCCTTGGAATTTGCCCTTTTTGAGTTTGGATCT
TGGTTCATTCTCAAGCCTCAGACAGTGGTTCAAAGTTTTTTTCTTCCATTTCAGGTGTCGTGAGAAGGGC
GAATTCGACCCAAGTTTGTACAAAAAAGCAGGCTGGATCCAGGTGCCACCATGGTGAGCGAGCTGATTAA
GGAGAACATGCACATGAAGCTGTACATGGAGGGCACCGTGAACAACCACCACTTCAAGTGCACATCCGAG
GGCGAAGGCAAGCCCTACGAGGGCACCCAGACCATGAGAATCAAGGCGGTCGAGGGCGGCCCTCTCCCCT
TCGCCTTCGACATCCTGGCTACCAGCTTCATGTACGGCAGCAAAACCTTCATCAACCACACCCAGGGCAT
CCCCGACTTCTTTAAGCAGTCCTTCCCCGAGGGCTTCACATGGGAGAGAGTCACCACATACGAAGATGGG
GGCGTGCTGACCGCTACCCAGGACACCAGCCTCCAGGACGGCTGCCTCATCTACAACGTCAAGATCAGAG
GGGTGAACTTCCCATCCAACGGCCCTGTGATGCAGAAGAAAACACTCGGCTGGGAGGCCTCCACCGAGAC
ACTGTACCCCGCTGACGGCGGCCTGGAAGGCAGAGCCGACATGGCCCTGAAGCTCGTGGGCGGGGGCCAC
CTGATCTGCAACCTTAAGACCACATACAGATCCAAGAAACCCGCTAAGAACCTCAAGATGCCCGGCGTCT
ACTATGTGGACAGGAGACTGGAAAGAATCAAGGAGGCCGACAAAGAGACATACGTCGAGCAGCACGAGGT
GGCTGTGGCCAGATACTGCGACCTCCCTAGCAAACTGGGGCACAAACTTAATTGAGAATTCTACCACCCA
GCTTTCTTGTACAAAGTGGTACGTCTCAAGACCAGAGGTCTCTGCTTGTGGAGAGACACAGGACCTGGAG
TCAGGAGACACAGGACCTGGAGTCAGGAGACACAGGACCTGGAGTCAGGAGACACAGGACCTGGAGTCAG
GAGCAACCAGAAGAGACCTGTGCTTCACTCCTCAGGTGCAGGCTGCCTATCAGAAGGTGGTGGCTGGTGT
GGCCAATGCCCTGGCTCACAAATACCACTGAGATCTTTTTCCCTCTGCCAAAAATTATGGGGACATCATG
AAGCCCCTTGAGCATCTGACTTCTGGCTAATAAAGGAAATTTATTTTCATTGCAATAGTGTGTTGGAATT
TTTTGTGTCTCTCACTCGGAAGGACATATGGGAGGGCAAATCATTTAAAACATCAGAATGAGTATTTGGT
TTAGAGTTTGGCAACATATGCCCATATGCTGGCTGCCATGAACAAAGGTTGGCTATAAAGAGGTCATCAG
TATATGAAACAGCCCCCTGCTGTCCATTCCTTATTCCATAGAAAAGCCTTGACTTGAGGTTAGATTTTTT
TTATATTTTGTTTTGTGTTATTTTTTTCTTTAACATCCCTAAAATTTTCCTTACATGTTTTACTAGCCAG
ATTTTTCCTCCTCTCCTGACTACTCCCAGTCATAGCTGTCCCTCTTCTCTTATGGAGATCCCGAGCGGTG
CGTTTTTATGCTTGTAGTATTGTATAATGTTTTTAAGATCCAAGCTTCTGACCTCTTCTCTTCCTCCCAC
AGGGCCTCGAGACAATTGCATCGATGGTACCAGTGAAAGTCTGCAATGAATTCGAGTTGGCGCGCCTGTC
ATTCTAAATCTCTCTTTCAGCCTAAAGCTTTTTCCCCGTATCCCCCCAGGTGTCTGCAGGCTCAAAGAGC
AGCGAGAAGCGTTCAGAGGAAAGCGATCCCGTGCCACCTTCCCCGTGCCCGGGCTGTCCCCGCACGCTGC
CGGCTCGGGGATGCGGGGGGAGCGCCGGACCGGAGCGGAGCCCCGGGCGGCTCGCTGCTGCCCCCTAGCG
GGGGAGGGACGTAATTACATCCCTGGGGGCTTTGGGAGGGGGCTGTCCCCGTGAGCTCCCAGGCGCGCCT
GTCATTCTAAATCTCTCTTTCAGCCTAAAGCTTTTTCCCCGTATCCCCCCAGGTGTCTGCAGGCTCAAAG
AGCAGCGAGAAGCGTTCAGAGGAAAGCGATCCCGTGCCACCTTCCCCGTGCCCGGGCTGTCCCCGCACGC
TGCCGGCTCGGGGATGCGGGGGGAGCGCCGGACCGGAGCGGAGCCCCGGGCGGCTCGCTGCTGCCCCCTA
GCGGGGGAGGGACGTAATTACATCCCTGGGGGCTTTGGGGGGGGGCTGTCCCCGTGAGCTCCCAGGCGCG
CCAACTCGGTACCGTATCGATGTCGACGTTAACGCTAGTGATATCAACTTTGTATAGAAAAGTTGGCTCC
GAATTCGCCCTTGACAGCAGAGATCCAGTTTGGTTAATTAATTGGCTCCGGTGCCCGTCAGTGGGCAGAG
CGCACATCGCCCACAGTCCCCGAGAAGTTGTGGGGAGGGGTCGGCAATTGAACCGGTGCCTAGAGAAGGT
GGCGCGGGGTAAACTGGGAAAGTGATGTCGTGTACTGGCTCCGCCTTTTTCCCGAGGGTGGGGGAGAACC
GTATATAAGTGCAGTAGTCGCCGTGAACGTTCTTTTTCGCAACGGGTTTGCCGCCAGAACACAGGTAAGT
GCCGTGTGTGGTTCCCGCGGGCCTGGCCTCTTTACGGGTTATGGCCCTTGCGTGCCTTGAATTACTTCCA
CCTGGCTGCAGTACGTGATTCTTGATCCCGAGCTTCGGGTTGGAAGTGGGTGGGAGAGTTCGAGGCCTTG
CGCTTAAGGAGCCCCTTCGCCTCGTGCTTGAGTTGAGGCCTGGCCTGGGCGCTGGGGCCGCCGCGTGCGA
ATCTGGTGGCACCTTCGCGCCTGTCTCGCTGCTTTCGATAAGTCTCTAGCCATTTAAAATTTTTGATGAC
CTGCTGCGACGCTTTTTTTCTGGCAAGATAGTCTTGTAAATGCGGGCCAAGATCTGCACACTGGTATTTC
GGTTTTTGGGGCCGCGGGCGGCGACGGGGCCCGTGCGTCCCAGCGCACATGTTCGGCGAGGCGGGGCCTG
CGAGCGCGGCCACCGAGAATCGGACGGGGGTAGTCTCAAGCTGGCCGGCCTGCTCTGGTGCCTGGCCTCG
CGCCGCCGTGTATCGCCCCGCCCTGGGCGGCAAGGCTGGCCCGGTCGGCACCAGTTGCGTGAGCGGAAAG
ATGGCCGCTTCCCGGCCCTGCTGCAGGGAGCTCAAAATGGAGGACGCGGCGCTCGGGAGAGCGGGCGGGT
GAGTCACCCACACAAAGGAAAAGGGCCTTTCCGTCCTCAGCCGTCGCTTCATGTGACTCCACGGAGTACC
GGGCGCCGTCCAGGCACCTCGATTAGTTCTCGAGCTTTTGGAGTACGTCGTCTTTAGGTTGGGGGGAGGG
GTTTTATGCGATGGAGTTTCCCCACACTGAGTGGGTGGAGACTGAAGTTAGGCCAGCTTGGCACTTGATG
TAATTCTCCTTGGAATTTGCCCTTTTTGAGTTTGGATCTTGGTTCATTCTCAAGCCTCAGACAGTGGTTC
AAAGTTTTTTTCTTCCATTTCAGGTGTCGTGAGAAGGGCGAATTCGACCCAAGTTTGTACAAAAAAGCAG
GCTCGCCACCATGGTGAGCAAGGGCGAGGAGCTGTTCACCGGGGTGGTGCCCATCCTGGTCGAGCTGGAC
GGCGACGTAAACGGCCACAAGTTCAGCGTGAGGGGCGAGGGCGAGGGCGATGCCACCAACGGCAAGCTGA
CCCTGAAGTTCATCTGCACCACCGGCAAGCTGCCCGTGCCCTGGCCCACCCTCGTGACCACCCTGAGCCA
CGGCGTGCAGTGCTTCGCCCGCTACCCCGACCACATGAAGCAGCACGACTTCTTCAAGTCCGCCATGCCC
GAAGGCTACGTCCAGGAGCGCACCATCTTCTTCAAGGACGACGGCACCTACAAGACCCGCGCCGAGGTGA
AGTTCGAGGGCGACACCCTAGTGAACCGCATCGAGCTGAAGGGCGTCGACTTCAAGGAGGACGGCAACAT
CCTGGGGCACAAGCTGGAGTACAACTTCAACAGCCACAACATCTATATCATGGCCGTCAAGCAGAAGAAC
GGCATCAAGGTGAACTTCAAGATCCGCCACAACGTGGAGGACGGCAGCGTGCAGCTCGCCGACCACTACC
AGCAGAACACCCCCATCGGCGACGGCCCCGTGCTGCTGCCCGACAGCCACTACCTGAGCACCCAGTCCGT
GCTGAGCAAAGACCCCAACGAGAAGCGCGATCACATGGTCCTGCTGGAGTTCCGCACCGCCGCCGGGATC
ACTCTCGGCATGGACGAGCTGTACAAGTAATACCACCCAGCTTTCTTGTACAAAGTGGTACGCGTGAATT
CACTCCTCAGGTGCAGGCTGCCTATCAGAAGGTGGTGGCTGGTGTGGCCAATGCCCTGGCTCACAAATAC
CACTGAGATCTTTTTCCCTCTGCCAAAAATTATGGGGACATCATGAAGCCCCTTGAGCATCTGACTTCTG
GCTAATAAAGGAAATTTATTTTCATTGCAATAGTGTGTTGGAATTTTTTGTGTCTCTCACTCGGAAGGAC
ATATGGGAGGGCAAATCATTTAAAACATCAGAATGAGTATTTGGTTTAGAGTTTGGCAACATATGCCCAT
ATGCTGGCTGCCATGAACAAAGGTTGGCTATAAAGAGGTCATCAGTATATGAAACAGCCCCCTGCTGTCC
ATTCCTTATTCCATAGAAAAGCCTTGACTTGAGGTTAGATTTTTTTTATATTTTGTTTTGTGTTATTTTT
TTCTTTAACATCCCTAAAATTTTCCTTACATGTTTTACTAGCCAGATTTTTCCTCCTCTCCTGACTACTC
CCAGTCATAGCTGTCCCTCTTCTCTTATGGAGATCCCTCGACCTGCAGCCCAAGCTTGGCGTAATCATGG
TCATAGCTGTTTCCTGTGTGAAATTGTTATCCGCTCACAATTCCACACAACATACGAGCCGGAAGCATAA
AGTGTAAAGCCTGGGGTGCCTAATGAGTGAGCTAACTCACATTAATTGCGTTGCGCTCACTGCCCGCTTT
CCAGTCGGGAAACCTGTCGTGCCAGCGGATCGACAGTACTAAGCTTGGTCTAATACCCAATCTCTCGTCT
TATCCAGATGTTTTATACGCCTCTGGCCCGTGTCTCAAAATCTCTGATGTTACATTGCACAAGATAAAAT
AATATCATCATGAACAATAAAACTGTCTGCTTACATAAACAGTAATACAAGGGGTGTTATGAGCCATATT
CAACGGGAAACGTCGAGGCCGCGATTAAATTCCAACATGGATGCTGATTTATATGGGTATAAATGGGCTC
GCGATAATGTCGGGCAATCAGGTGCGACAATCTATCGCTTGTATGGGAAGCCCGATGCGCCAGAGTTGTT
TCTGAAACATGGCAAAGGTAGCGTTGCCAATGATGTTACAGATGAGATGGTCAGACTAAACTGGCTGACG
GAATTTATGCCTCTTCCGACCATCAAGCATTTTATCCGTACTCCTGATGATGCATGGTTACTCACCACTG
CGATCCCCGGAAAAACAGCATTCCAGGTATTAGAAGAATATCCTGATTCAGGTGAAAATATTGTTGATGC
GCTGGCAGTGTTCCTGCGCCGGTTGCATTCGATTCCTGTTTGTAATTGTCCTTTTAACAGCGATCGCGTA
TTTCGTCTCGCTCAGGCGCAATCACGAATGAATAACGGTTTGGTTGATGCGAGTGATTTTGATGACGAGC
GTAATGGCTGGCCTGTTGAACAAGTCTGGAAAGAAATGCATAAACTTTTGCCATTCTCACCGGATTCAGT
CGTCACTCATGGTGATTTCTCACTTGATAACCTTATTTTTGACGAGGGGAAATTAATAGGTTGTATTGAT
GTTGGACGAGTCGGAATCGCAGACCGATACCAGGATCTTGCCATCCTATGGAACTGCCTCGGTGAGTTTT
CTCCTTCATTACAGAAACGGCTTTTTCAAAAATATGGTATTGATAATCCTGATATGAATAAATTGCAGTT
TCATTTGATGCTCGATGAGTTTTTCTAATCAGAATTGGTTAATTGGTTGTAACACTGGCAGAGCATTACG
CTGACTTGACGGGACGGCGCAAGCTCATGACCAAAATCCCTTAACGTGAGTTACGCGTCGTTCCACTGAG
CGTCAGAGGTATCACTAGTATTACAGAGGTAAGTTATAACAGTCGCCTAACCC
Features (pLannotate 1.2.2; 28 found; start..end, strand, type, name):
     87..675     -  rep_origin     ori: high-copy-number ColE1/pMB1/pBR322/pUC origin of replication
    846..1706    -  CDS            AmpR: β-lactamase; bla; confers resistance to ampicillin, carbenicillin, and related antibiotics
   1707..1778    -  promoter       AmpR promoter: bla
   1857..2456    +  CDS            PuroR: puromycin N-acetyltransferase; pac from Streptomyces alboniger; confers resistance to puromycin
   2461..2541    +  CDS            HBB (fragment): HBB_PONPY - Experimental evidence at transcript level: Swiss-Prot protein existence level 2. Involved in oxygen transport from the lung to the various peripheral tissues. From Pongo pygmaeus (Bornean orangutan).
   2612..2667    +  polyA_signal   β-globin poly(A) signal: rabbit β-globin polyadenylation signal (Gil and Proudfoot, 1987)
   3646..3666    +  protein_bind   attB4: mutant version of attB; core recombination site for the Gateway® BP reaction BP Clonase™
   3734..3945    +  promoter       EF-1α core promoter: core promoter for human elongation factor EF-1α
   3946..4884    +  intron         EF-1α intron A: intron upstream of the start codon of human EF-1α
   4911..4931    +  protein_bind   attB1: mutant version of attB; core recombination site for the Gateway® BP reaction BP Clonase™
   4951..5646    +  CDS            mKate2: mKate2 is a basic (constitutively fluorescent) red fluorescent protein published in 2009, derived from Entacmaea quadricolor. It is reported to be a rapidly-maturing monomer with moderate acid sensitivity.
   5666..5690    -  protein_bind   attB2: mutant version of attB; recombination site for the Gateway® BP reaction BP Clonase™
   5834..5908    +  CDS            HBB (fragment): HBB_PONPY - Experimental evidence at transcript level: Swiss-Prot protein existence level 2. Involved in oxygen transport from the lung to the various peripheral tissues. From Pongo pygmaeus (Bornean orangutan).
   5979..6034    +  polyA_signal   β-globin poly(A) signal: rabbit β-globin polyadenylation signal (Gil and Proudfoot, 1987)
   6418..6443    +  misc_feature   SA: splice acceptor site
   7115..7135    +  protein_bind   attB4: mutant version of attB; core recombination site for the Gateway® BP reaction BP Clonase™
   7203..7414    +  promoter       EF-1α core promoter: core promoter for human elongation factor EF-1α
   7415..8353    +  intron         EF-1α intron A: intron upstream of the start codon of human EF-1α
   8380..8400    +  protein_bind   attB1: mutant version of attB; core recombination site for the Gateway® BP reaction BP Clonase™
   8411..9127    +  CDS            EBFP2: EBFP2 is a basic (constitutively fluorescent) blue fluorescent protein published in 2007, derived from Aequorea victoria. It is reported to be a rapidly-maturing monomer with moderate acid sensitivity.
   9135..9159    -  protein_bind   attB2: mutant version of attB; recombination site for the Gateway® BP reaction BP Clonase™
   9163..9243    +  CDS            HBB (fragment): HBB_PONPY - Experimental evidence at transcript level: Swiss-Prot protein existence level 2. Involved in oxygen transport from the lung to the various peripheral tissues. From Pongo pygmaeus (Bornean orangutan).
   9314..9369    +  polyA_signal   β-globin poly(A) signal: rabbit β-globin polyadenylation signal (Gil and Proudfoot, 1987)
   9752..9774    -  protein_bind   lac operator (fragment): The lac repressor binds to the lac operator to inhibit transcription in E. coli. This inhibition can be relieved by adding lactose or isopropyl-β-D-thiogalactopyranoside (IPTG). lac repressor encoded by lacI
   9778..9808    -  promoter       lac promoter: promoter for the E. coli lac operon
   9823..9844    -  protein_bind   CAP binding site: CAP binding activates transcription in the presence of cAMP. E. coli catabolite activator protein
   9857..9896    -  CDS            lacI (fragment): lac repressor; lacI; The lac repressor binds to the lac operator to inhibit transcription in E. coli. This inhibition can be relieved by adding lactose or isopropyl-β-D-thiogalactopyranoside (IPTG).
  10069..10878   +  CDS            KanR: aminoglycoside phosphotransferase; aph(3')-Ia; confers resistance to kanamycin in bacteria or G418 (Geneticin®) in eukaryotes
