[The description below was written by a language model from this plasmid's Addgene catalogue record and pLannotate feature annotations shown in this document.]
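Description:
LSB-hsa-miR-378a-5p is an 11 kb mammalian expression plasmid built on the Low Sensor Backbone (LSB) and designed as a two-colour fluorescent sensor of microRNA activity. It replicates in E. coli from a high-copy ColE1/pUC-type origin and carries both β-lactamase (ampicillin) and aph(3')-Ia (kanamycin) markers, with dual selection listed in the record. A puromycin N-acetyltransferase coding sequence followed by a rabbit β-globin poly(A) signal is also present for selection in mammalian cells. No promoter driving it is annotated in the feature table.

The payload consists of two parallel transcription units, each driven by the human EF-1α core promoter with its intron A and terminated by a β-globin 3' region and poly(A) signal. Gateway attB4, attB1 and attB2 sites flank the promoter and coding segments, remnants of modular assembly. The first unit encodes the red fluorescent protein mKate2, and its 3' UTR carries a target for human miR-378a-5p. This target is described in the catalogue entry but is not itself annotated in the feature table. The second unit encodes the blue protein EBFP2 without the target and acts as an internal reference for plasmid dose and expression. When miR-378a-5p is active in a transfected cell, mKate2 output is repressed relative to EBFP2, so the red-to-blue ratio reports miRNA activity.

The depositor notes that the repeated poly(A) elements make the plasmid inherently unstable. They also report small discrepancies between the deposited sequence and the physical plasmid, including 10 bp insertions on either side of the puromycin coding region that do not affect puromycin selection.
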