Addgene plasmid #103504: LSB-hsa-miR-378a-5p
Purpose: Used to sense miRNA activity using fluorescence based tools. hsa-miR-378a-5p target in 3' UTR of of mKate. miRNA activity can be measured by the repression of mKate2 relative to EBFP2 fluorescent proteins . Plasmid is inherently unstable; please see Depositor Comments
Depositing lab: Ron Weiss. Depositing organization: Massachusetts Institute of Technology. Publication: A mixed antagonistic/synergistic miRNA repression model enables accurate predictions of multi-input miRNA sensor activity. Gam JJ, Babb J, Weiss R. Nat Commun. 2018 Jun 22;9(1):2430. doi: 10.1038/s41467-018-04575-0. PubMed 29934631.
Backbone
  Vector backbone: Low Sensor Backbone (LSB)
  Vector type: Mammalian Expression, Synthetic Biology
Growth in bacteria
  Bacterial resistance: Ampicillin and Kanamycin, 100 & 50 μg/mL
  Growth temperature: 30°C
  Growth strain: NEB Stable
  Copy number: High Copy
Gene/Insert
  Gene/Insert name: hsa-miR-378a-5p target
  Species: H. sapiens (human)
  Entrez Gene: MIR378A (a.k.a. MIR378, MIRN378, hsa-mir-378, hsa-mir-378a, miRNA378)
  Promoter: EF-1a
  Cloning method: Gibson Cloning
Terms and licenses: Academic/Nonprofit Terms; Industry Terms: Not Available to Industry
Depositor comments: Please note that this plasmid is inherently unstable due to a repeating poly A element. We recommend performing a diagnostic digest on multiple colonies upon receipt. The depositors would like to note the presence of several discrepancies between the depositor sequence and physical plasmid sequence. In particular, the sequences upstream and downstream of the puromycin coding region have 10 bp insertions which do not affect the ability to perform puromycin selection. The sequences for those regions within the physical plasmids are as follows: Upstream of Puro: GAATTCGACCGCCTGTCTCAAGGTGCCACC; Downstream of Puro: GCTTTGAGACTACGCGTGAATTCACTCCTC.
How to cite: LSB-hsa-miR-378a-5p was a gift from Ron Weiss (Addgene plasmid # 103504 ; http://n2t.net/addgene:103504 ; RRID:Addgene_103504)
