>Addgene plasmid #103504 | LSB-hsa-miR-378a-5p | depositor partial sequence | sequence record 196056 | hsa-miR-378a-5p target
ACACAGGACCTGGAGTCAGGAG
