>Addgene plasmid #103504 | LSB-hsa-miR-378a-5p | addgene partial sequence | sequence record 271396 | mKate2-F 5'-ACCCGCTAAGAACCTCAAGA-3'
TCAAGGAGGCCGACAAAGAGACATACGTCGAGCAGCACGAGGTGGCTGTGGCCAGATACTGCGACCTCCC
TAGCAAACTGGGGCACAAACTTAATTGAGAATTCTACCACCCAGCTTTCTTGTACAAAGTGGTACGTCTC
AAGACCAGAGGTCTCTGCTTGTGGAGAGACACAGGACCTGGAGTCAGGAGACACAGGACCTGGAGTCAGG
AGACACAGGACCTGGAGTCAGGAGACACAGGACCTGGAGTCAGGAGCAACCAGAAGAGACCTGTGCTTCA
CTCCTCAGGTGCAGGCTGCCTATCAGAAGGTGGTGGCTGGTGTGGCCAATGCCCTGGCTCAC
